Addgene plasmid #213734: pBabe-Flag-SKP1-T131A
Purpose: Expresses human SKP1 T131A mutant in mammalian cells
Depositing lab: Michele Pagano. Depositing organization: NYU Grossman School of Medicine. Publication: A noncanonical function of SKP1 regulates the switch between autophagy and unconventional secretion. Li J, Krause GJ, Gui Q, Kaushik S, Rona G, Zhang Q, Liang FX, Dhabaria A, Anerillas C, Martindale JL, Vasilyev N, Askenazi M, Ueberheide B, Nudler E, Gorospe M, Cuervo AM, Pagano M. Sci Adv. 2023 Oct 13;9(41):eadh1134. doi: 10.1126/sciadv.adh1134. Epub 2023 Oct 13. PubMed 37831778.
Backbone
  Vector backbone: pBabe
  Vector type: Mammalian Expression, Retroviral
  Selectable markers: Neomycin (select with G418)
Growth in bacteria
  Bacterial resistance: Ampicillin, 100 μg/mL
  Growth temperature: 37°C
  Growth strain: NEB Stable
  Copy number: High Copy
Gene/Insert
  Gene/Insert name: human Flag tagged SKP1-T131A
  Species: H. sapiens (human)
  Insert size (bp): 500
  Entrez Gene: SKP1 (a.k.a. EMC19, OCP-II, OCP2, SKP1A, TCEB1L, p19A)
  Tag / fusion protein: Flag (N terminal on insert)
Terms and licenses: Academic/Nonprofit Terms; Industry Terms: Not Available to Industry
How to cite: pBabe-Flag-SKP1-T131A was a gift from Michele Pagano (Addgene plasmid # 213734 ; http://n2t.net/addgene:213734 ; RRID:Addgene_213734)
