[The description below was written by a language model from this plasmid's Addgene catalogue record and pLannotate feature annotations shown in this document.]
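Description:
pBabe-Flag-SKP1-T131A is a Moloney murine leukemia virus-based retroviral vector built on the pBabe backbone for stable expression of a mutant human SKP1 in mammalian cells. It is maintained in E. coli through a high-copy ColE1/pUC-type origin and an ampicillin resistance gene driven by its own bla promoter. The proviral region is bounded by MMLV long terminal repeats and contains a packaging signal followed by a truncated gag segment lacking its start codon, which together allow the transcript to be packaged into retroviral particles when the viral proteins are supplied in trans by a packaging cell line.

The payload is the roughly 500 bp human SKP1 coding sequence carrying the T131A substitution, preceded by an N-terminal FLAG epitope for detection or immunoprecipitation. The annotation matches only a 24 bp fragment of a 3xFLAG feature, consistent with a single FLAG tag. No dedicated internal promoter lies upstream of the insert, so, as is usual for pBabe vectors, expression is presumably driven from the 5' LTR. Downstream, an SV40 enhancer/early promoter drives a separate selection marker. Here the records disagree: the catalogue entry lists neomycin/G418 selection, whereas the sequenced plasmid is annotated with a puromycin N-acetyltransferase gene, so the marker should be checked before choosing a drug.

SKP1 is the adaptor that links F-box proteins to CUL1 in SCF ubiquitin ligases. The alanine replacement at threonine 131 removes a potentially phosphorylatable residue, although the record does not state the rationale. The stated purpose is expression of this mutant in mammalian cells, and the associated work concerns a noncanonical SKP1 role in switching between autophagy and unconventional secretion.
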