Features (pLannotate 1.2.2; 13 found; start..end, strand, type, name):
      8..477     +  LTR            LTR: long terminal repeat from Moloney murine leukemia virus
    601..875     +  misc_feature   MESV Ψ (fragment): packaging signal of murine embryonic stem cell virus
    942..1358    +  CDS            gag (truncated): truncated Moloney murine leukemia virus (MMLV) gag gene lacking the start codon
   1372..1395    +  CDS            3xFLAG (fragment): three tandem FLAG® epitope tags
   1396..1881    +  CDS            SKP1: SKP1_HUMAN - Also known as EMC19, OCP2, SKP1A, TCEB1L. Experimental evidence at protein level: Swiss-Prot protein existence level 1. Essential component of the SCF (SKP1-CUL1-F-box protein) ubiquitin ligase complex, which mediates the ubiquitination of proteins involved in cell cycle progression, signal transduction and transcription. In the SCF complex, serves as an adapter that links the F-box protein to CUL1. The functional specificity of the SCF complex depends on the F-box protein as substrate recognition component. SCF(BTRC) and SCF(FBXW11) direct ubiquitination of CTNNB1 and participate
   1901..2230    +  promoter       SV40 promoter: SV40 enhancer and early promoter
   2240..2839    +  CDS            PuroR: puromycin N-acetyltransferase; pac from Streptomyces alboniger; confers resistance to puromycin
   2938..3059    +  LTR            3' LTR (ΔU3) (fragment): self-inactivating 3' long terminal repeat (LTR) from Moloney murine leukemia virus
   3060..3529    +  LTR            LTR: long terminal repeat from Moloney murine leukemia virus
   3595..3647    -  CDS            lacI (fragment): lac repressor; lacI; The lac repressor binds to the lac operator to inhibit transcription in E. coli. This inhibition can be relieved by adding lactose or isopropyl-β-D-thiogalactopyranoside (IPTG).
   3830..4418    -  rep_origin     ori: high-copy-number ColE1/pMB1/pBR322/pUC origin of replication
   4578..5438    -  CDS            AmpR: β-lactamase; bla; confers resistance to ampicillin, carbenicillin, and related antibiotics
   5439..5543    -  promoter       AmpR promoter: bla
>Addgene plasmid #213734 | pBabe-Flag-SKP1-T131A | addgene full sequence | sequence record 424562 | Addgene NGS Result
CTGCAGCCTGAATATGGGCCAAACAGGATATCTGTGGTAAGCAGTTCCTGCCCCGGCTCAGGGCCAAGAA
CAGATGGAACAGCTGAATATGGGCCAAACAGGATATCTGTGGTAAGCAGTTCCTGCCCCGGCTCAGGGCC
AAGAACAGATGGTCCCCAGATGCGGTCCAGCCCTCAGCAGTTTCTAGAGAACCATCAGATGTTTCCAGGG
TGCCCCAAGGACCTGAAATGACCCTGTGCCTTATTTGAACTAACCAATCAGTTCGCTTCTCGCTTCTGTT
CGCGCGCTTCTGCTCCCCGAGCTCAATAAAAGAGCCCACAACCCCTCACTCGGGGCGCCAGTCCTCCGAT
TGACTGAGTCGCCCGGGTACCCGTGTATCCAATAAACCCTCTTGCAGTTGCATCCGACTTGTGGTCTCGC
TGTTCCTTGGGAGGGTCTCCTCTGAGTGATTGACTACCCGTCAGCGGGGGTCTTTCATTTGGGGGCTCGT
CCGGGATCGGGAGACCCCTGCCCAGGGACCACCGACCCACCACCGGGAGGCAAGCTGGCCAGCAACTTAT
CTGTGTCTGTCCGATTGTCTAGTGTCTATGACTGATTTTATGCGCCTGCGTCGGTACTAGTTAGCTAACT
AGCTCTGTATCTGGCGGACCCGTGGTGGAACTGACGAGTTCTGAACACCCGGCCGCAACCCTGGGAGACG
TCCCAGGGACTTTGGGGGCCGTTTTTGTGGCCCGACCTGAGGAAGGGAGTCGATGTGGAATCCGACCCCG
TCAGGATATGTGGTTCTGGTAGGAGACGAGAACCTAAAACAGTTCCCGCCTCCGTCTGAATTTTTGCTTT
CGGTTTGGAACCGAAGCCGCGCGTCTTGTCTGCTGCAGCGCTGCAGCATCGTTCTGTGTTGTCTCTGTCT
GACTGTGTTTCTGTATTTGTCTGAAAATTAGGGCCAGACTGTTACCACTCCCTTAAGTTTGACCTTAGGT
CACTGGAAAGATGTCGAGCGGATCGCTCACAACCAGTCGGTAGATGTCAAGAAGAGACGTTGGGTTACCT
TCTGCTCTGCAGAATGGCCAACCTTTAACGTCGGATGGCCGCGAGACGGCACCTTTAACCGAGACCTCAT
CACCCAGGTTAAGATCAAGGTCTTTTCACCTGGCCCGCATGGACACCCAGACCAGGTCCCCTACATCGTG
ACCTGGGAAGCCTTGGCTTTTGACCCCCCTCCCTGGGTCAAGCCCTTTGTACACCCTAAGCCTCCGCCTC
CTCTTCCTCCATCCGCCCCGTCTCTCCCCCTTGAACCTCCTCGTTCGACCCCGCCTCGATCCTCCCTTTA
TCCAGCCCTCACTCCTTCTCTAGGCGCCGGCCGGATCCATGGATTACAAGGATGACGACGATAAGCCTTC
AATTAAGTTGCAGAGTTCTGATGGAGAGATATTTGAAGTTGATGTGGAAATTGCCAAACAATCTGTGACT
ATTAAGACCATGTTGGAAGATTTGGGAATGGATGATGAAGGAGATGATGACCCAGTTCCTCTACCAAATG
TGAATGCAGCAATATTAAAAAAGGTCATTCAGTGGTGCACCCACCACAAGGATGACCCTCCTCCTCCTGA
AGATGATGAGAACAAAGAAAAGCGAACAGATGATATCCCTGTTTGGGACCAAGAATTCCTGAAAGTTGAC
CAAGGAACACTTTTTGAACTCATTCTGGCTGCAAACTACTTAGACATCAAAGGTTTGCTTGATGTTACAT
GCAAGACTGTTGCCAATATGATCAAGGGGAAAGCTCCTGAGGAGATTCGCAAGACCTTCAATATCAAAAA
TGACTTTACTGAAGAGGAGGAAGCCCAGGTACGCAAAGAGAACCAGTGGTGTGAAGAGAAGTGACTCGAC
CCTGTGGAATGTGTGTCAGTTAGGGTGTGGAAAGTCCCCAGGCTCCCCAGCAGGCAGAAGTATGCAAAGC
ATGCATCTCAATTAGTCAGCAACCAGGTGTGGAAAGTCCCCAGGCTCCCCAGCAGGCAGAAGTATGCAAA
GCATGCATCTCAATTAGTCAGCAACCATAGTCCCGCCCCTAACTCCGCCCATCCCGCCCCTAACTCCGCC
CAGTTCCGCCCATTCTCCGCCCCATGGCTGACTAATTTTTTTTATTTATGCAGAGGCCGAGGCCGCCTCG
GCCTCTGAGCTATTCCAGAAGTAGTGAGGAGGCTTTTTTGGAGGCCTAGGCTTTTGCAAAAAGCTTACCA
TGACCGAGTACAAGCCCACGGTGCGCCTCGCCACCCGCGACGACGTCCCCAGGGCCGTACGCACCCTCGC
CGCCGCGTTCGCCGACTACCCCGCCACGCGCCACACCGTCGATCCGGACCGCCACATCGAGCGGGTCACC
GAGCTGCAAGAACTCTTCCTCACGCGCGTCGGGCTCGACATCGGCAAGGTGTGGGTCGCGGACGACGGCG
CCGCGGTGGCGGTCTGGACCACGCCGGAGAGCGTCGAAGCGGGGGCGGTGTTCGCCGAGATCGGCCCGCG
CATGGCCGAGTTGAGCGGTTCCCGGCTGGCCGCGCAGCAACAGATGGAAGGCCTCCTGGCGCCGCACCGG
CCCAAGGAGCCCGCGTGGTTCCTGGCCACCGTCGGCGTCTCGCCCGACCACCAGGGCAAGGGTCTGGGCA
GCGCCGTCGTGCTCCCCGGAGTGGAGGCGGCCGAGCGCGCCGGGGTGCCCGCCTTCCTGGAGACCTCCGC
GCCCCGCAACCTCCCCTTCTACGAGCGGCTCGGCTTCACCGTCACCGCCGACGTCGAGGTGCCCGAAGGA
CCGCGCACCTGGTGCATGACCCGCAAGCCCGGTGCCTGACGCCCGCCCCACGACCCGCAGCGCCCGACCG
AAAGGAGCGCACGACCCCATGCATCGATAAAATAAAAGATTTTATTTAGTCTCCAGAAAAAGGGGGGAAT
GAAAGACCCCACCTGTAGGTTTGGCAAGCTAGCTTAAGTAACGCCATTTTGCAAGGCATGGAAAAATACA
TAACTGAGAATAGAGAAGTTCAGATCAAGGTCAGGAACAGATGGAACAGCTGAATATGGGCCAAACAGGA
TATCTGTGGTAAGCAGTTCCTGCCCCGGCTCAGGGCCAAGAACAGATGGAACAGCTGAATATGGGCCAAA
CAGGATATCTGTGGTAAGCAGTTCCTGCCCCGGCTCAGGGCCAAGAACAGATGGTCCCCAGATGCGGTCC
AGCCCTCAGCAGTTTCTAGAGAACCATCAGATGTTTCCAGGGTGCCCCAAGGACCTGAAATGACCCTGTG
CCTTATTTGAACTAACCAATCAGTTCGCTTCTCGCTTCTGTTCGCGCGCTTCTGCTCCCCGAGCTCAATA
AAAGAGCCCACAACCCCTCACTCGGGGCGCCAGTCCTCCGATTGACTGAGTCGCCCGGGTACCCGTGTAT
CCAATAAACCCTCTTGCAGTTGCATCCGACTTGTGGTCTCGCTGTTCCTTGGGAGGGTCTCCTCTGAGTG
ATTGACTACCCGTCAGCGGGGGTCTTTCACATGCAGCATGTATCAAAATTAATTTGGTTTTTTTTCTTAA
GTATTTACATTAAATGGCCATAGTTGCATTAATGAATCGGCCAACGCGCGGGGAGAGGCGGTTTGCGTAT
TGGGCGCTCTTCCGCTTCCTCGCTCACTGACTCGCTGCGCTCGGTCGTTCGGCTGCGGCGAGCGGTATCA
GCTCACTCAAAGGCGGTAATACGGTTATCCACAGAATCAGGGGATAACGCAGGAAAGAACATGTGAGCAA
AAGGCCAGCAAAAGGCCAGGAACCGTAAAAAGGCCGCGTTGCTGGCGTTTTTCCATAGGCTCCGCCCCCC
TGACGAGCATCACAAAAATCGACGCTCAAGTCAGAGGTGGCGAAACCCGACAGGACTATAAAGATACCAG
GCGTTTCCCCCTGGAAGCTCCCTCGTGCGCTCTCCTGTTCCGACCCTGCCGCTTACCGGATACCTGTCCG
CCTTTCTCCCTTCGGGAAGCGTGGCGCTTTCTCATAGCTCACGCTGTAGGTATCTCAGTTCGGTGTAGGT
CGTTCGCTCCAAGCTGGGCTGTGTGCACGAACCCCCCGTTCAGCCCGACCGCTGCGCCTTATCCGGTAAC
TATCGTCTTGAGTCCAACCCGGTAAGACACGACTTATCGCCACTGGCAGCAGCCACTGGTAACAGGATTA
GCAGAGCGAGGTATGTAGGCGGTGCTACAGAGTTCTTGAAGTGGTGGCCTAACTACGGCTACACTAGAAG
AACAGTATTTGGTATCTGCGCTCTGCTGAAGCCAGTTACCTTCGGAAAAAGAGTTGGTAGCTCTTGATCC
GGCAAACAAACCACCGCTGGTAGCGGTGGTTTTTTTGTTTGCAAGCAGCAGATTACGCGCAGAAAAAAAG
GATCTCAAGAAGATCCTTTGATCTTTTCTACGGGGTCTGACGCTCAGTGGAACGAAAACTCACGTTAAGG
GATTTTGGTCATGAGATTATCAAAAAGGATCTTCACCTAGATCCTTTTGCGGCCGCAAATCAATCTAAAG
TATATATGAGTAAACTTGGTCTGACAGTTACCAATGCTTAATCAGTGAGGCACCTATCTCAGCGATCTGT
CTATTTCGTTCATCCATAGTTGCCTGACTCCCCGTCGTGTAGATAACTACGATACGGGAGGGCTTACCAT
CTGGCCCCAGTGCTGCAATGATACCGCGAGACCCACGCTCACCGGCTCCAGATTTATCAGCAATAAACCA
GCCAGCCGGAAGGGCCGAGCGCAGAAGTGGTCCTGCAACTTTATCCGCCTCCATCCAGTCTATTAATTGT
TGCCGGGAAGCTAGAGTAAGTAGTTCGCCAGTTAATAGTTTGCGCAACGTTGTTGCCATTGCTACAGGCA
TCGTGGTGTCACGCTCGTCGTTTGGTATGGCTTCATTCAGCTCCGGTTCCCAACGATCAAGGCGAGTTAC
ATGATCCCCCATGTTGTGCAAAAAAGCGGTTAGCTCCTTCGGTCCTCCGATCGTTGTCAGAAGTAAGTTG
GCCGCAGTGTTATCACTCATGGTTATGGCAGCACTGCATAATTCTCTTACTGTCATGCCATCCGTAAGAT
GCTTTTCTGTGACTGGTGAGTACTCAACCAAGTCATTCTGAGAATAGTGTATGCGGCGACCGAGTTGCTC
TTGCCCGGCGTCAATACGGGATAATACCGCGCCACATAGCAGAACTTTAAAAGTGCTCATCATTGGAAAA
CGTTCTTCGGGGCGAAAACTCTCAAGGATCTTACCGCTGTTGAGATCCAGTTCGATGTAACCCACTCGTG
CACCCAACTGATCTTCAGCATCTTTTACTTTCACCAGCGTTTCTGGGTGAGCAAAAACAGGAAGGCAAAA
TGCCGCAAAAAAGGGAATAAGGGCGACACGGAAATGTTGAATACTCATACTCTTCCTTTTTCAATATTAT
TGAAGCATTTATCAGGGTTATTGTCTCATGAGCGGATACATATTTGAATGTATTTAGAAAAATAAACAAA
TAGGGGTTCCGCGCACATTTCCCCGAAAAGTGCCAC
